Addgene plasmid #170894: pGREAT6
Purpose: GoldenBraid Double Transcriptional Unit - pNOS_E-Luc_NtEUt+pNOS_Red-F_NOSt
Depositing lab: Markita Landry. Depositing organization: University of California, Berkeley. Publication: A Ratiometric Dual Color Luciferase Reporter for Fast Characterization of Transcriptional Regulatory Elements in Plants. Gonzalez-Grandio E, Demirer GS, Ma W, Brady S, Landry MP. ACS Synth Biol. 2021 Sep 14. doi: 10.1021/acssynbio.1c00248. PubMed 34520169.
Backbone
  Vector backbone: pDGB1_omega1
  Backbone manufacturer: Diego Orzaez Lab
  Backbone size w/o insert (bp): 2925
  Vector type: Plant Expression, Luciferase, Synthetic Biology
Growth in bacteria
  Bacterial resistance: Spectinomycin, 50 μg/mL
  Growth temperature: 37°C
  Growth strain: DH5alpha
  Copy number: High Copy
Gene/Insert
  Gene/Insert name: E-Luc (alt name: Enhanced beetle luciferase)
  Species: Pyrearinus termitilluminans (E-Luc) and Luciola curciata (Red-F)
  Insert size (bp): 4866
  Mutation: c.375C>T silent mutation to remove BbsI site (E-Luc), p.S286Y Red mutant (RedF)
  Promoter: pNOS
  Cloning method: Restriction Enzyme; 5′ cloning site Esp3I (destroyed during cloning); 3′ cloning site Esp3I (destroyed during cloning)
  Sequencing primers: 5′ GGGAAACGCCTGGTATCTTT; 3′ CCGATCCCCGGAATTAGATC
Terms and licenses: Academic/Nonprofit Terms; Industry Terms: Not Available to Industry
Depositor comments: Encodes both E-Luc and Red-F transcriptional units. Insert can be excised by BsaI digestion. Requires pSOUP for replication in agrobacterium . Please visit https://www.biorxiv.org/content/10.1101/2021.05.26.443018v2 to read the preprint on bioRxiv
How to cite: pGREAT6 was a gift from Markita Landry (Addgene plasmid # 170894 ; http://n2t.net/addgene:170894 ; RRID:Addgene_170894)
