[The description below was written by a language model from this plasmid's Addgene catalogue record and pLannotate feature annotations shown in this document.]
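Description:
pGREAT6 is a GoldenBraid binary plant expression plasmid built in the pDGB1_omega1 backbone, carrying two luciferase transcriptional units for ratiometric dual-colour reporter assays in plants. It is maintained in E. coli at high copy through a ColE1/pUC-type origin and selected with spectinomycin via the aadA gene. For Agrobacterium it relies on a pSa origin, which, as the depositor notes, requires the helper plasmid pSOUP to supply replication functions. Left and right T-DNA border repeats from the nopaline C58 Ti plasmid flank the payload, so the reporter cassette can be delivered into plant cells by Agrobacterium-mediated transfer.

The insert of about 4.9 kb was assembled through Esp3I sites that were destroyed during cloning, and it can be excised again with BsaI for further GoldenBraid assembly. The first unit places E-Luc, an enhanced green-emitting beetle luciferase from Pyrearinus termitilluminans, under the nopaline synthase (NOS) promoter with an NtEU terminator. This coding sequence carries a silent change that removes an internal BbsI site. The automated feature table does not annotate the E-Luc coding sequence or its terminator, though a NOS promoter is detected upstream of the unlabelled region where they should lie. The second unit uses another NOS promoter to drive Red-F, a Luciola cruciata firefly luciferase carrying the red-shifting S286Y mutation, followed by the NOS terminator. Small annotated fragments such as the dU6-3, AmpR promoter, GmR and Tn903 matches are probably backbone remnants or incidental similarity hits.

Because both luciferases are driven by the same promoter here, the construct presumably serves as a matched reference or as a starting configuration in the pGREAT series. That series measures the ratio of the two emission colours to characterise plant transcriptional regulatory elements quickly.
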