Features (pLannotate 1.2.2; 14 found; start..end, strand, type, name):
    100..279     +  promoter       NOS promoter: nopaline synthase promoter
   1051..1067    -  promoter       dU6-3 promoter (fragment): RNA polymerase III promoter for Drosophila U6-3 snRNA (Port et al., 2014)
   2523..2702    +  promoter       NOS promoter: nopaline synthase promoter
   2761..4380    +  CDS            LUCI_LUCCR: Experimental evidence at protein level: Swiss-Prot protein existence level 1. Produces green light with a wavelength of 544 nm. From Luciola cruciata (Japanese firefly) (Genji firefly).
   4407..4659    +  terminator     NOS terminator: nopaline synthase terminator and poly(A) signal
   4780..4867    +  promoter       AmpR promoter (fragment): bla
   4901..4925    +  misc_feature   RB T-DNA repeat: right border repeat from nopaline C58 T-DNA
   5016..5604    -  rep_origin     ori: high-copy-number ColE1/pMB1/pBR322/pUC origin of replication
   5778..6566    -  CDS            aadA: S3AD_ECOLX - Experimental evidence at protein level: Swiss-Prot protein existence level 1. Mediates bacterial resistance to the antibiotics streptomycin and spectinomycin. From Escherichia coli.
   6573..6629    -  CDS            GmR (fragment): gentamycin acetyltransferase; aacC1; confers resistance to gentamycin
   6805..6828    -  promoter       Pc promoter (fragment): intI1 (promoter lies within the coding sequence); class 1 integron promoter
   7104..7205    +  CDS            TRA2_ECOLX (fragment): Protein predicted: Swiss-Prot protein existence level 4. Required for transposition of transposon Tn903. From Escherichia coli.
   7210..7645    +  rep_origin     pSa ori: origin of replication from bacterial plasmid pSa
   7772..3       +  misc_feature   LB T-DNA repeat (across the origin): left border repeat from nopaline C58 T-DNA (truncated)
>Addgene plasmid #170894 | pGREAT6 | addgene full sequence | sequence record 335148 | Addgene NGS Result
TAACGGATCCGGTCTCAGGAGATACATGAGAATTAAGGGAGTCACGGTATGACCCCCGCCGATGACGCGG
GACAAGCCGTTTTACGTTTGGAACTGACAGAACCGCAACGTTGAAGGAGCCACTGAGCCGCGGGTTTCTG
GAGTTTAATGAGCTAAGCACATACGTCAGAAACCATTATTGCGCGTTCAAAAGTCGCCTAAGGTCACTAT
CAGCTAGCAAATATTTCTTGTCAAAAATGCTCCACTGACGTTCCATAAATTCCCCTCGGTATCCAATTAG
AGTCTCATATTCACTCTCAACTCGATCGAGGCAATGGAGAGAGAGAAGAACGTGGTGTACGGCCCCGAGC
CCAAGCACCCTCTGGGCAACTTCACCGCCGGCGAGATGCTGTACAACGCTCTGCACAAGCACTCCCACAT
CCCCCAGGCCATCCTGGACGTGATGGGCAACGAGTCCCTTTCCTACCAGGAGTTCTTCGACACTACTGTG
AAGCTGGGCCAGAGCCTCCAGAACTGTGGCTACAAGATGAACGATGTCGTGTCGATCTGTGCAGAGAACA
ACAAGAGATTCTTCATCCCCATCATCTCCGCCTGGTACATCGGCATGGTGGTGGCCCCTGTGAACGAGGA
CTATATCCCAGACGAGCTGTGTAAAGTGACCGGCATCTCCAAGCCGATCCTGGTCTTTACCACTAGGAAG
ATCCTGCCTAAGGTTTTGGAGGTTAAAGACAGAACCAACTACATAAAGAGGATCATCATACTGGACTCTG
AAGAGAACCTGCTGGGCTGCGAGAGCCTGCACAACTTCATGTCCAGGTACTCCGACAACAACCTCCAAAC
ATTCAAGCCTCTGCACTACGACCCTGTGGACCAGGTAGCCGCCATCCTGTGCTCCTCCGGCACAACCGGC
CTGCCTAAAGGCGTGATGCAGACCCACAGGAACATCTGTGTGAGACTCACACACGCATCTGACCCCAGAG
TGGGTACACAACTCATCCCCGGCGTATCCGTGCTGGCCTACCTGCCATTCTTCCACGCCTTCGGCTTCAG
TATCAACCTGGGCTATTTCATGGTGGGCCTGAGAGTGGTGATGCTCCGAAGGTTTAACCAGGAGGTGTTC
CTGAAGGCCATCCAGGACTACGAGGTGAGGAGCGTGATCAACGTTCCCTCCACAATCCTGTTCCTGTCCA
AGAGCCCTCTGGTGGACAAGTACGACCTATCCACCCTGGCGGAGCTGTGCTGTGGAGCCGCTCCTCTGGC
GAAGGAGGTGGCCGAGATCGCCGTGAAGAGGCTGAACCTGCCAGGGATACGGTGTGGCTACGGTCTAACA
GAGTCTACCTCCGCCAACATCCATACTCTGCACAACGAGTTCAAGTCCGGCTCCCTGGGCAAGGTGACAC
CTTACATGGCCGCCAAGATCATCGACAGGAACACCGGCGAGGCCCTGGGTCCAAACCAGGTGGGCGAGCT
GTGCATCTGGGGACCTATGGTAACAAAAGGCTATGTGAACAACCCACAGGCTACTAAGGAGGCCATCGAC
GACGACGGCTGGCTGCACTCTGGCGACTTCGGCTACTACGACGAGGACGAGTATTTCTACATCGTGGACC
GGTACAAGGAGCTGATCAAATACAAGGGCTATCAGGTCGCCCCTGTGGAGCTGGAGGAGATCCTCCTTCA
GCACCCAGGCATCAGGGACGTGGCCGTCGTGGGTATCCCTGACATCGAGGCCGGCGAGCTGCCAGCCGGC
TTCGTGGTGAAGCAGCCCGGCGCCCAACTCACCGCTAAGGAGGTGTACGACTTCCTGGCCCAGAGGGTGT
CTCACTCCAAGTACCTGAGGGGCGGCGTAAGGTTCGTGGACTCTATCCCCAGGAACGTGACAGGCAAGAT
TAGTCGAAAAGAGCTGAGGGAGGCCCTGATGGAGAAGGCTTCTAAGCTGTAAGCTTAAAGCAGAATGCTG
AGCTAAAAGAAAGGCTTTTTCCATTTTCGAGAGACAATGAGAAAAGAAGAAGAAGAAGAAGAAGAAGAAG
AAGAAGAAGAAGAAAAGAGTAAATAATAAAGCCCCACAGGAGGCGAAGTTCTTGTAGCTCCATGTTATCT
AAGTTATTGATATTGTTTGCCCTATATTTTATTTCTGTCATTGTGTATGTTTTGTTCAGTTTCGATCTCC
TTGCAAAATGCAGAGATTATGAGATGAATAAACTAAGTTATATTATTATACGTGTTAATATTCTCCTCCT
CTCTCTAGCTAGCCTTTTGTTTTCTCTTTTTCTTATTTGATTTTCTTTAAATCAATCCATTTTAGGAGAG
GGCCAGGGAGTGATCCAGCAAAACATGAAGATTAGAAGAAACTTCCCTCTTTTTTTTCCTGAAAACAATT
TAACGTCGAGATTTATCTCTTTTTGTAATGGAATCATTTCTACAGTTATGACCGCTGTCAGGAGATACAT
GAGAATTAAGGGAGTCACGGTATGACCCCCGCCGATGACGCGGGACAAGCCGTTTTACGTTTGGAACTGA
CAGAACCGCAACGTTGAAGGAGCCACTGAGCCGCGGGTTTCTGGAGTTTAATGAGCTAAGCACATACGTC
AGAAACCATTATTGCGCGTTCAAAAGTCGCCTAAGGTCACTATCAGCTAGCAAATATTTCTTGTCAAAAA
TGCTCCACTGACGTTCCATAAATTCCCCTCGGTATCCAATTAGAGTCTCATATTCACTCTCAACTCGATC
GAGGCAATGGAGAACATGGAGAACGACGAGAACATTGTGGTGGGACCCAAGCCGTTCTACCCGATCGAGG
AGGGTTCCGCTGGCACCCAGCTGCGCAAGTACATGGAGCGCTACGCTAAGCTGGGTGCTATCGCCTTCAC
CAACGCCGTGACCGGTGTGGATTACTCCTACGCCGAGTACCTGGAGAAGTCCTGCTGCCTCGGAAAGGCC
CTGCAGAACTACGGTCTGGTCGTGGATGGCCGCATTGCCCTCTGCTCGGAGAACTGCGAGGAGTTCTTCA
TTCCCGTGATCGCTGGTCTGTTCATCGGAGTCGGCGTTGCCCCAACCAACGAGATCTACACCCTGCGCGA
GCTGGTCCACAGCCTGGGTATCAGCAAGCCGACCATCGTTTTCTCGAGCAAGAAGGGCCTCGACAAGGTT
ATCACCGTGCAAAAAACCGTCACCACCATCAAGACCATCGTTATCCTGGATTCCAAGGTTGACTACCGCG
GTTACCAGTGCCTCGACACCTTCATCAAGCGTAACACCCCACCCGGCTTCCAAGCCTCCTCCTTCAAAAC
CGTGGAGGTTGATCGCAAGGAGCAGGTGGCCCTGATCATGAACTCCTCCGGCTCCACCGGTCTGCCAAAG
GGCGTGCAGCTGACCCACGAGAACACCGTCACCCGCTTCTCGCATGCCCGTGATCCCATCTACGGCAACC
AGGTGTCCCCAGGCACCGCCGTCCTGACCGTCGTGCCCCTCCACCACGGCTTCGGCATGTTCACCACTCT
CGGCTACTTGATCTGCGGCTTCCGTGTGGTGATGCTGACTAAGTTCGACGAGGAGACTTTCCTCAAGACC
CTGCAAGACTACAAGTGCACTTACGTGATCCTGGTGCCGACCCTGTTCGCCATCCTGAACAAGAGCGAGC
TGTTGAACAAATACGACCTGTCGAACCTGGTGGAGATCGCTTCCGGCGGCGCCCCACTGTCGAAGGAAGT
TGGCGAGGCCGTTGCTCGCCGCTTCAACCTGCCCGGCGTCCGTCAGGGTTACGGCCTGACCGAGACTACC
TCGGCTATCATCATCACCCCCGAGGGCGACGATAAGCCCGGCGCTTCCGGCAAGGTTGTTCCACTCTTCA
AAGCCAAGGTGATCGACCTGGACACCAAGAAGTCCCTGGGTCCCAACCGTCGCGGAGAAGTGTGCGTCAA
GGGCCCCATGCTGATGAAGGGCTACGTCAACAACCCAGAGGCCACCAAGGAGTTGATCGACGAGGAGGGC
TGGCTGCACACTGGTGACATCGGTTACTACGACGAAGAGAAGCACTTCTTCATCGTTGACCGCCTGAAGT
CCTTGATCAAGTACAAGGGCTACCAGGTTCCCCCCGCCGAGCTCGAGAGCGTCCTGCTGCAGCACCCCTC
CATTTTCGATGCCGGAGTGGCCGGTGTCCCCGATCCCGTGGCTGGCGAGCTGCCAGGTGCCGTCGTCGTG
CTGGAGTCCGGCAAGAACATGACCGAGAAGGAAGTGATGGATTACGTGGCCTCGCAAGTGTCCAACGCCA
AGCGCCTGCGCGGCGGCGTGCGCTTCGTGGATGAGGTGCCCAAGGGCCTCACCGGAAAGATCGACGGTCG
CGCTATCCGCGAGATCCTCAAGAAGCCCGTGGCCAAGATGTGAGCTTGGAATGGATCTTCGATCCCGATC
GTTCAAACATTTGGCAATAAAGTTTCTTAAGATTGAATCCTGTTGCCGGTCTTGCGACGATTATCATATA
ATTTCTGTTGAATTACGTTAAGCATGTAATAATTAACATGTAATGCATGACGTTATTTATGAGATGGGTT
TTTATGATTAGAGTCCCGCAATTATACATTTAATACGCGATAGAAAACAAAATATAGCGCGCAAACTAGG
ATAAATTATCGCGCGCGGTGTCATCTATGTTACTAGATCGGGAATTGCCAAGCTAATTCTTGAAGATGAA
AGGGCCTCGTGATACGCCTATTTTTATAGGTTAATGTCATGATAATAATGGTTTCTTAGACGTCAGGTGG
CACTTTTCGGGGAAATGTGCGCGGAACCCCTATTTGTTTATTTTTCTAAATACATTCAAATATGTATCCG
CTCATGAGACAATAACCCTGATAAATGCTTCAATAATGGGACCGACTCGCGCTGTCATGAGACCGGATCC
TGACAGGATATATTGGCGGGTAAACTAAGTCGCTGTATGTGTTTGTTTGAGATCTCATGTGAGCAAAAGG
CCAGCAAAAGGCCAGGAACCGTAAAAAGGCCGCGTTGCTGGCGTTTTTCCATAGGCTCCGCCCCCCTGAC
GAGCATCACAAAAATCGACGCTCAAGTCAGAGGTGGCGAAACCCGACAGGACTATAAAGATACCAGGCGT
TTCCCCCTGGAAGCTCCCTCGTGCGCTCTCCTGTTCCGACCCTGCCGCTTACCGGATACCTGTCCGCCTT
TCTCCCTTCGGGAAGCGTGGCGCTTTCTCATAGCTCACGCTGTAGGTATCTCAGTTCGGTGTAGGTCGTT
CGCTCCAAGCTGGGCTGTGTGCACGAACCCCCCGTTCAGCCCGACCGCTGCGCCTTATCCGGTAACTATC
GTCTTGAGTCCAACCCGGTAAGACACGACTTATCGCCACTGGCAGCAGCCACTGGTAACAGGATTAGCAG
AGCGAGGTATGTAGGCGGTGCTACAGAGTTCTTGAAGTGGTGGCCTAACTACGGCTACACTAGAAGAACA
GTATTTGGTATCTGCGCTCTGCTGAAGCCAGTTACCTTCGGAAGAAGAGTTGGTAGCTCTTGATCCGGCA
AACAAACCACCGCTGGTAGCGGTGGTTTTTTTGTTTGCAAGCAGCAGATTACGCGCAGAAAAAAAGGATC
TCAAGAAGATCCTTTGATCTTTTCTACGGGGTCTGACGCTCAGTGGAACGAAAACTCACGTTAAGGGATT
TTGGTCATGAGATTATCAAAAAGGATCTTCACCTAGATCCTTTTAAATTAAAAATGAAGTTTTAAATCAA
TCTAAAGTATATATGTGTAACATTGGTCTAGTGATTATTTGCCGACTACCTTGGTGATCTCGCCTTTCAC
GTAGTGGACAAATTCTTCCAACTGATCTGCGCGCGAGGCCAAGCGATCTTCTTCTTGTCCAAGATAAGCC
TGTCTAGCTTCAAGTATGACGGGCTGATACTGGGCCGGCAGGCGCTCCATTGCCCAGTCGGCAGCGACAT
CCTTCGGCGCGATTTTGCCGGTTACTGCGCTGTACCAAATGCGGGACAACGTAAGCACTACATTTCGCTC
ATCACCAGCCCAGTCGGGCGGCGAGTTCCATAGCGTTAAGGTTTCATTTAGCGCCTCAAATAGATCCTGT
TCAGGAACCGGATCAAAGAGTTCCTCCGCCGCTGGACCTACCAAGGCAACGCTATGTTCTCTTGCTTTTG
TCAGCAAGATAGCCAGATCAATGTCGATCGTGGCTGGCTCGAAGATACCTGCAAGAATGTCATTGCGCTG
CCATTCTCCAAATTGCAGTTCGCGCTTAGCTGGATAACGCCACGGAATGATGTCGTCGTGCACAACAATG
GTGACTTCTACAGCGCGGAGAATCTCGCTCTCTCCAGGGGAAGCCGAAGTTTCCAAAAGGTCGTTGATCA
AAGCTCGCCGCGTTGTTTCATCAAGCCTTACGGTCACCGTAACCAGCAAATCAATATCACTGTGTGGCTT
CAGGCCGCCATCCACTGCGGAGCCGTACAAATGTACGGCCAGCAACGTCGGTTCGAGATGGCGCTCGATG
ACGCCAACTACCTCTGATAGTTGAGTCGATACTTCGGCGATCACCGCTTCCCTCATAATGTTTAACTTTG
TTTTAGGGCGACTGCCCTGCTGCGTAACATCGTTGCTGCTCCATAACATCAAACATCGACCCACGGCGTA
ACGCGCTTGCTGCTTGGATGCCCGAGGCATAGACTGTACCCCAAAAAAACAGTCATAACAAGCCATGAAA
ACCGCCACTGCGCCGTTACCACCGCTGCGTTCGGTCAAGGTTCTGGACCAGTTGCGTGAGCGCATACGCT
ACTTGCATTACAGCTTACGAACCGAACAGGCTTATGTCCACTGGGTTCGTGCCTTCATCCGTTTCCACGG
TGTGCGTCACCCGGCAACCTTGGGTAGCAGCGAAGTCGAGGCATTTCTGTCCTGGCTGGAACACCCCTTG
TATTACTGTTTATGTAAGCAGACAGTTTTATTGTTCATGATGATATATTTTTATCTTGTGCAATGTAACA
TCAGAGATTTTGAGACACAACGTGGCTTTGTTGAATAAATCGAACTTTTGCTGAGTTGAAGGATCAGATC
ACGCATCTTCCCGACAACGCAGACCGTTCCGTGGCAAAGCAAAAGTTCAAAATCACCAACTGGTCCACCT
ACAACAAAGCTCTCATCAACCGTGGCTCCCTCACTTTCTGGCTGGATGATGGGGCGATTCAGGCGATCCC
CATCCAACAGCCCGCCGTCGAGCGGGCTTTTTTATCCCCGGAAGCCTGTGGATAGAGGGTAGTTATCCAC
GTGAAACCGCTAATGCCCCGCAAAGCCTTGATTCACGGGGCTTTCCGGCCCGCTCCAAAAACTATCCACG
TGAAATCGCTAATCAGGGTACGTGAAATCGCTAATCGGAGTACGTGAAATCGCTAATAAGGTCACGTGAA
ATCGCTAATCAAAAAGGCACGTGAGAACGCTAATAGCCCTTTCAGATCAACAGCTTGCAAACACCCCTCG
CTCCGGCAAGTAGTTACAGCAAGTAGTATGTTCAATTAGCTTTTCAATTATGAATATATATATCAATTAT
TGGTCGCCCTTGGCTTGTGGACAATGCGCTACGCGCACCGGCTCCGCCCGTGGACAACCGCAAGCGGTTG
CCCACCGTCGAGCGCCTTTGCCCACAACCCGGCGGCCGGCCGCAACAGATCGTTTTATAAATTTTTTTTT
TTGAAAAAGAAAAAGCCCGAAAGGCGGCAACCTCTCGGGCTTCTGGATTTCCGATCCCCGGAATTAGATC
TTGGCAGGATATATTGTGGTG
